Addgene plasmid #40916: pGEX-mTAZ-WW (43)
Depositing lab: Michael Yaffe. Depositing organization: Massachusetts Institute of Technology. Publication: TAZ: a novel transcriptional co-activator regulated by interactions with 14-3-3 and PDZ domain proteins. Kanai F, Marignani PA, Sarbassova D, Yagi R, Hall RA, Donowitz M, Hisaminato A, Fujiwara T, Ito Y, Cantley LC, Yaffe MB. EMBO J. 2000 Dec 15. 19(24):6778-91. 10.1093/emboj/19.24.6778 PubMed 11118213.
Backbone
  Vector backbone: pGEX-4T-2
  Vector type: Bacterial Expression
Growth in bacteria
  Bacterial resistance: Ampicillin, 100 μg/mL
  Growth temperature: 37°C
  Growth strain: XL1 Blue
  Copy number: High Copy
Gene/Insert
  Gene/Insert name: TAZ (alt names: WWTR1; Transcriptional co-Activator with PDZ-binding motif; WW domain containing transcription regulator 1)
  Species: M. musculus (mouse)
  Insert size (bp): 125
  Mutation: Contains mTAZ WW domain (43 amino acids, 122-164)
  GenBank ID: NM_001168281.1 NM_133784.3
  Entrez Gene: Wwtr1 (a.k.a. 2310058J06Rik, 2610021I22Rik, Taz)
  Promoter: Tac
  Tag / fusion protein: GST (N terminal on backbone)
  Cloning method: Restriction Enzyme; 5′ cloning site BamHI (not destroyed); 3′ cloning site EcoRI (not destroyed)
  Sequencing primers: 5′ pGEX5; 3′ pGEX3
Terms and licenses: Academic/Nonprofit Terms; Industry Terms: Not Available to Industry
Depositor comments: Fragments coding for the mTAZ WW domain (amino acids 122-164 and 79-164) were subcloned into pGEX4T2 (Amersham Pharmacia Biotech) for bacterial expression.
How to cite: pGEX-mTAZ-WW (43) was a gift from Michael Yaffe (Addgene plasmid # 40916 ; http://n2t.net/addgene:40916 ; RRID:Addgene_40916)
