[The description below was written by a language model from this plasmid's Addgene catalogue record.]
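Description:
pGEX-mTAZ-WW (43) is a bacterial expression plasmid built on the pGEX-4T-2 backbone, designed to produce the isolated WW domain of mouse TAZ (Wwtr1, the transcriptional co-activator with PDZ-binding motif) as a glutathione S-transferase fusion protein in E. coli. It is maintained as a high-copy plasmid under ampicillin selection. The record gives no feature table, so the origin of replication and other backbone elements are not itemised. pGEX vectors generally carry a pBR322-type origin and a lacI repressor gene that keeps the promoter off until induction.

The insert is a short fragment of about 125 bp encoding 43 amino acids of mouse TAZ, residues 122-164, which cover the WW domain. It was placed between the BamHI and EcoRI sites of the polylinker, and both sites remain intact. This puts the fragment in frame downstream of the backbone-encoded N-terminal GST tag. Expression is driven by the Tac promoter, a hybrid trp/lac promoter that is inducible with IPTG. The GST moiety allows one-step affinity capture of the fusion on glutathione resin. In the pGEX-4T series, a thrombin cleavage site normally lies between GST and the cloned sequence, so the tag can be removed if needed.

According to the depositor's comments, this is the shorter of two WW-domain constructs, the other covering residues 79-164, and both were made for bacterial expression. Recombinant GST-WW protein of this kind is typically used in pull-down and in vitro binding assays to study ligands of the domain, although the record does not name a specific experiment.
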