>Addgene plasmid #40916 | pGEX-mTAZ-WW (43) | addgene partial sequence | sequence record 54538 | pGEX3
ATCGTCAGTCAGTCACGATGCGGCCGCTCGAGTCGACCCGGGAATTCCTAATTCAGAGGCTGATTCATCA
CCTTCCTGGGGTCTTGCCATGTGGTGATTTTCTCTATGTGATTAAGGAAGTATCTCTGGCCAGTGGCCGT
GAAGGTCATCTCCCACCCGGGGGGCAACGGCAGCTCGTCGGATCCACGCGGAACCAGATCCGATTTTGGA
GGATGGTCGCCACCACCAAACGTGGCTTGCCAGCCCTGCAAAGGCCATGCTATATACTTGCTGGATTTCA
AGTACTTATCAATTTGTGGGATAGCTTCAATACGTTTTTTAAAACAAACTAATTTTGGGAACGCATCCAG
GCACATTGGGTCCATGTATAAAACAACATCAAGAGCGTCATACAACATGAAGTCAGGATGGGTTACATGA
TCACCATTTAAATATGTTTTATGACATAAACGATCTTCGAACATTTTCAGCATTTCAGGTAGCTTGCTAA
GAAAATCAACTTTGAGAGTTTCAAAGTCTTTACTATATGCAATTCTCGAAACACCGTATCTAATATCCAA
AACCGCTCCTTCAAGCATTGAAATCTCTGCACGCTCTTTTGGACAACCACCCAACATGTTGTGCTTGTCA
GCTATATAACGTATGATGGCCATAGACTGTGTTAATTTAACATCACCATCAATATAATAAGGAAGATTGG
GAAACTCCAAACCCAATTCAAACTTTTTGTTTCGCCATTTATCACCTTCATCGCGCTCATACAAATGCTC
TTCATATTTTTCTTCAAGATATTCCAAAAGA
